Addgene plasmid #22026: pTriEx-PA-Rac1-I539E
Purpose: Expression of photoactivatable Rac1 ('lit' state mutant)
Depositing lab: Klaus Hahn. Depositing organization: University of North Carolina at Chapel Hill. Publication: A genetically encoded photoactivatable Rac controls the motility of living cells. Wu YI, Frey D, Lungu OI, Jaehrig A, Schlichting I, Kuhlman B, Hahn KM. Nature. 2009 Sep 3. 461(7260):104-8. 10.1038/nature08241 PubMed 19693014.
Backbone
  Vector backbone: pTriEx
  Backbone manufacturer: Novagen
  Backbone size w/o insert (bp): 6000
  Vector type: Mammalian Expression, Bacterial Expression, Insect Expression
Growth in bacteria
  Bacterial resistance: Ampicillin, 100 μg/mL
  Growth temperature: 37°C
  Growth strain: DH5alpha
  Copy number: High Copy
Gene/Insert
  Gene/Insert name: PA-Rac1-I539E (alt name: LOV(Leu404-Leu546 , I539E)-Rac1(Ile4)-Q61L/E91H/N92H)
  Species: H. sapiens (human); Avena sativa (oat)
  Insert size (bp): 1100
  Mutation: LOV domain contains 'lit state' mutation I539E. Rac1 starts at I4 and contains mutations Q61L, E91H and N92H.
  GenBank ID: AAP36847
  Entrez Gene: RAC1 (a.k.a. MIG5, MRD48, Rac-1, TC-25, p21-Rac1)
  Promoter: CMV, p10
  Tag / fusion protein: 6X His (N terminal on backbone)
  Cloning method: Restriction Enzyme; 5′ cloning site Bam HI (not destroyed); 3′ cloning site HindIII (not destroyed)
  Sequencing primers: 5′ pTriExUP
Terms and licenses: Academic/Nonprofit Terms; Industry Terms: Not Available to Industry
Depositor comments: Protocols for production and use of Hahn lab biosensors and photoactivatable proteins can be found on their web page, at the URL below. If you have suggestions for the protocols or have any questions, please feel free to contact the Hahn lab. Good luck with your experiments! Hahn lab biosensor protocol: http://www.hahnlab.com/tools/index.html Please note, Addgene has not confirmed all the mutations associated with this construct. We suggest sequence verifying this plasmid upon receipt.
How to cite: pTriEx-PA-Rac1-I539E was a gift from Klaus Hahn (Addgene plasmid # 22026 ; http://n2t.net/addgene:22026 ; RRID:Addgene_22026)
