[The description below was written by a language model from this plasmid's Addgene catalogue record.]
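Description:
pTriEx-PA-Rac1-I539E is a multi-host expression plasmid built on the Novagen pTriEx backbone (about 6 kb without insert), a vector family designed so that one construct can drive protein production in mammalian, insect and bacterial cells. The record lists CMV and p10 promoters, which serve mammalian expression and baculovirus-based insect expression respectively. The element responsible for bacterial expression is not stated. The plasmid is maintained in E. coli at high copy number under ampicillin selection.

The insert of roughly 1.1 kb, cloned between BamHI and HindIII sites that both remain intact, encodes a variant of photoactivatable Rac1 (PA-Rac1). It fuses the LOV domain of oat (Avena sativa) phototropin, residues Leu404 to Leu546, to human Rac1 beginning at Ile4, with an N-terminal 6xHis tag supplied by the backbone. The Rac1 portion carries Q61L, a classic constitutively activating GTPase substitution, together with E91H and N92H. In the parent design, the LOV domain sterically blocks Rac1 from engaging its effectors in the dark, and blue light releases this inhibition. Here the LOV domain carries I539E, described in the record as a "lit state" mutation, so the protein is expected to mimic the illuminated, uncaged conformation regardless of light.

The construct therefore serves mainly as a constitutively "on" control alongside light-responsive PA-Rac1 in studies of Rac-driven cell motility and cytoskeletal dynamics, and the His tag allows purification of the recombinant protein. The repository notes that not all of the listed mutations have been independently confirmed by sequencing.
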