>Addgene plasmid #22026 | pTriEx-PA-Rac1-I539E | addgene partial sequence | sequence record 27810 | LOV-F 5'-AGAGAGAGGGAGTCATGCTGAT-3'
GAGCNAAGAGAGAGGCGGCAAAGAACTTATCAAGTGTGTGGTGGTGGGAGACGGAGCTGTAGGTAAAACT
TGCCTACTGATCAGTTACACAACCAATGCATTTCCTGGAGAATATATCCCTACTGTCTTTGACAATTATT
CTGCCAATGTTATGGTAGATGGAAAACCGGTGAATCTGGGCTTATGGGATACAGCTGGACTAGAAGATTA
TGACAGATTACGCCCCCTATCCTATCCGCAAACAGATGTGTTCTTAATTTGCTTTTCCCTTGTGAGTCCT
GCATCATTCCACCACGTCCGTGCAAAGTGGTATCCTGAGGTGCGGCACCACTGTCCCAACACTCCCATCA
TCCTAGTGGGAACTAAACTTGATCTTAGGGATGATAAAGACACGATCGAGAAACTGAAGGAGAAGAAGCT
GACTCCCATCACCTATCCGCAGGGTCTAGCCATGGCTAAGGAGATTGGTGCTGTAAAATACCTGGAGTGC
TCGGCGCTCACACAGCGAGGCCTCAAGACAGTGTTTGACGAAGCGATCCGAGCAGTCCTCTGCCCGCCTC
CCGTGAAGAAGAGGAATAGAAAATGCCTGCTGTTGTAAAAGCTTGCGGCCGCACAGCTGTATACACGTGC
AAGCCAGCCAGAACTCGCCCCGGAAGACCCCGAGGATCTCGAGCACCACCATCACCATCACCATCACTAA
GTGATTAACCTCAGGTGCAGGCTGCCTATCAAAAGTNCTGGCTGGGGCAGCNCAGCCCCGCCAAAAANAC
AAAAANAAATNTTTNCCCNCNCAAATATGGGAATNAGACCCCTTGACTCGANTCGGTAAAAGAATTNTTN
TNCTTGTTGTGGTT
