>Addgene plasmid #22026 | pTriEx-PA-Rac1-I539E | addgene partial sequence | sequence record 27811 | 22026 with CMV-F
GAGTCGTTTAGTGAACCGTCAGATCACTAGATGCTTTATTGCGGTAGTTTATCACAGGTTAAATTGCTAA
CGCCAGGTCTCGAACTTAACGTGCAGAAGTTGGTCGTGAGGCACTGGGCAGGTAAGTATCGGGCCCTTTG
TGCGGGGGGAGCGGCTCGGGGCTGTCCGCGGGGGGACGGCTGCCTTCGGGGGGGACGGGGCAGGGCGGGG
TTCGGCTTCTGGCGTGTGACCGGCGGCTCTAGAGCCTCTGCTAACCATGTTCATGCCTTCTTCTTTTTCC
TACAGCTCCTGGGCAACGTGCTGGTTATTGTGCTGTCTCATCATTTTGGCAAAGAATTGGATCGGACCGA
AATTAATACGACTCACTATAGGGGAATTGTGAGCGGATAACAATTCCCCGGAGTTAATCCGGGACCTTTA
ATTCAACCCAACACAATATATTATAGTTAAATAAGAATTATTATCAAATCATTTGTATATTAATTAAAAT
ACTATACTGTAAATTACATTTTATTTACAATCAAAGGAGATATACCATGGCACACCATCACCACCATCAC
GGATCCTTGGCTACTACACTTGAACGTATTGAGAAGAACTTTGTCATTACTGACCCAAGATTGCCAGATA
ATCCCATTATATTCGCGTCCGATAGTTTCTTGCAGTTGACAGAATATAGCCGTGAAGAAATTTTGGGAAG
AAACTGCAGGTTTCTACAAGGTCCTGAAACTGATCGCGCGACAGTGAGAAAAATTAGAGATGCCATAGAT
AACCAAACAGAGGTCACTGTTCAGCTGATTAATTATACAAAGAGTGGTAAAAAGTTCTGGAACCTCTTTC
ACTTGCAGCCTATGCGAGATCAGAA
